Addgene plasmid #91688: pPN159
Purpose: Express sgRNA targeting human ZSWIM6
Depositing lab: Lindy Barrett. Depositing organization: Broad Institute. Publication: A Scaled Framework for CRISPR Editing of Human Pluripotent Stem Cells to Study Psychiatric Disease. Hazelbaker DZ, Beccard A, Bara AM, Dabkowski N, Messana A, Mazzucato P, Lam D, Manning D, Eggan K, Barrett LE. Stem Cell Reports. 2017 Oct 10;9(4):1315-1327. doi: 10.1016/j.stemcr.2017.09.006. PubMed 29020615.
Backbone
  Vector backbone: pUC19-U6 promoter
  Vector type: CRISPR
Growth in bacteria
  Bacterial resistance: Ampicillin, 100 μg/mL
  Growth temperature: 37°C
  Growth strain: DH5alpha
  Copy number: High Copy
Gene/Insert
  Gene/Insert name: ZSWIM6 (alt name: NM_020928.1)
  gRNA/shRNA sequence: GCCAGAAACTGTTTGCAACG
  Species: H. sapiens (human)
  Insert size (bp): 21
  Entrez Gene: ZSWIM6 (a.k.a. KIAA1577, DKFZp779P0344)
  Promoter: U6
  Cloning method: Restriction Enzyme; 5′ cloning site BbsI (destroyed during cloning); 3′ cloning site BbsI (destroyed during cloning)
  Sequencing primers: 5′ M13F (-21)
Terms and licenses: Academic/Nonprofit Terms; Industry Terms: Not Available to Industry
How to cite: pPN159 was a gift from Lindy Barrett (Addgene plasmid # 91688 ; http://n2t.net/addgene:91688 ; RRID:Addgene_91688)
