[The description below was written by a language model from this plasmid's Addgene catalogue record and pLannotate feature annotations shown in this document.]
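Description:
pPN159 is a small (about 3.0 kb) CRISPR guide RNA expression plasmid built on a pUC19 backbone that carries a human U6 promoter. It is propagated in E. coli as a high-copy plasmid through the ColE1/pUC-type origin of replication and is selected with ampicillin via the β-lactamase (AmpR) gene and its native promoter. The rest of the annotated backbone consists of pUC19 remnants: the lac promoter, operator and CAP binding site, fragments of lacZα, lacI, rop and bom, and part of the multiple cloning site. None of these contributes to the guide RNA function. No mammalian selection marker, reporter or Cas9 coding sequence is annotated, so the nuclease has to be provided from a separate source.

The payload is a single sgRNA cassette. The U6 promoter, an RNA polymerase III promoter suited to short non-coding transcripts, drives a spacer of about 20 nt directed against human ZSWIM6. This spacer sits in the gap between the promoter and the Streptococcus pyogenes Cas9 gRNA scaffold. It was inserted as an oligonucleotide duplex through BbsI sites that were destroyed during cloning, as is usual for type IIS guide cloning. The resulting transcript is a complete chimeric guide that directs SpCas9 to the ZSWIM6 locus.

According to the record, the plasmid's purpose is to express an sgRNA targeting human ZSWIM6. It comes from a study that set up a scaled CRISPR editing workflow in human pluripotent stem cells to investigate genes linked to psychiatric disease.
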