Features (pLannotate 1.2.2; 13 found; start..end, strand, type, name):
      1..241     +  promoter       U6 promoter: RNA polymerase III promoter for human U6 snRNA
    271..346     +  misc_RNA       gRNA scaffold: guide RNA scaffold for the Streptococcus pyogenes CRISPR/Cas9 system
    395..411     -  protein_bind   lac operator: The lac repressor binds to the lac operator to inhibit transcription in E. coli. This inhibition can be relieved by adding lactose or isopropyl-β-D-thiogalactopyranoside (IPTG). lac repressor encoded by lacI
    419..449     -  promoter       lac promoter: promoter for the E. coli lac operon
    464..485     -  protein_bind   CAP binding site: CAP binding activates transcription in the presence of cAMP. E. coli catabolite activator protein
    498..590     -  CDS            lacI (fragment): lac repressor; lacI; The lac repressor binds to the lac operator to inhibit transcription in E. coli. This inhibition can be relieved by adding lactose or isopropyl-β-D-thiogalactopyranoside (IPTG).
    773..1361    -  rep_origin     ori: high-copy-number ColE1/pMB1/pBR322/pUC origin of replication
   1532..2392    -  CDS            AmpR: β-lactamase; bla; confers resistance to ampicillin, carbenicillin, and related antibiotics
   2393..2497    -  promoter       AmpR promoter: bla
   2592..2627    +  CDS            rop (fragment): Rop protein, which maintains plasmids at low copy number; rop
   2729..2828    +  misc_feature   bom (fragment): basis of mobility region from pBR322
   2834..2991    -  CDS            lacZα (fragment): LacZα fragment of β-galactosidase; lacZ fragment
   2988..3014    +  misc_feature   MCS (fragment): pUC18/19 multiple cloning site
>Addgene plasmid #91688 | pPN159 | addgene full sequence | sequence record 180537 | Addgene NGS Result
GAGGGCCTATTTCCCATGATTCCTTCATATTTGCATATACGATACAAGGCTGTTAGAGAGATAATTGGAA
TTAATTTGACTGTAAACACAAAGATATTAGTACAAAATACGTGACGTAGAAAGTAATAATTTCTTGGGTA
GTTTGCAGTTTTAAAATTATGTTTTAAAATGGACTATCATATGCTTACCGTAACTTGAAAGTATTTCGAT
TTCTTGGCTTTATATATCTTGTGGAAAGGACGAAACACCGGCCAGAAACTGTTTGCAACGGTTTTAGAGC
TAGAAATAGCAAGTTAAAATAAGGCTAGTCCGTTATCAACTTGAAAAAGTGGCACCGAGTCGGTGCTTTT
TTAAGCTTGGCGTAATCATGGTCATAGCTGTTTCCTGTGTGAAATTGTTATCCGCTCACAATTCCACACA
ACATACGAGCCGGAAGCATAAAGTGTAAAGCCTGGGGTGCCTAATGAGTGAGCTAACTCACATTAATTGC
GTTGCGCTCACTGCCCGCTTTCCAGTCGGGAAACCTGTCGTGCCAGCTGCATTAATGAATCGGCCAACGC
GCGGGGAGAGGCGGTTTGCGTATTGGGCGCTCTTCCGCTTCCTCGCTCACTGACTCGCTGCGCTCGGTCG
TTCGGCTGCGGCGAGCGGTATCAGCTCACTCAAAGGCGGTAATACGGTTATCCACAGAATCAGGGGATAA
CGCAGGAAAGAACATGTGAGCAAAAGGCCAGCAAAAGGCCAGGAACCGTAAAAAGGCCGCGTTGCTGGCG
TTTTTCCATAGGCTCCGCCCCCCTGACGAGCATCACAAAAATCGACGCTCAAGTCAGAGGTGGCGAAACC
CGACAGGACTATAAAGATACCAGGCGTTTCCCCCTGGAAGCTCCCTCGTGCGCTCTCCTGTTCCGACCCT
GCCGCTTACCGGATACCTGTCCGCCTTTCTCCCTTCGGGAAGCGTGGCGCTTTCTCATAGCTCACGCTGT
AGGTATCTCAGTTCGGTGTAGGTCGTTCGCTCCAAGCTGGGCTGTGTGCACGAACCCCCCGTTCAGCCCG
ACCGCTGCGCCTTATCCGGTAACTATCGTCTTGAGTCCAACCCGGTAAGACACGACTTATCGCCACTGGC
AGCAGCCACTGGTAACAGGATTAGCAGAGCGAGGTATGTAGGCGGTGCTACAGAGTTCTTGAAGTGGTGG
CCTAACTACGGCTACACTAGAAGAACAGTATTTGGTATCTGCGCTCTGCTGAAGCCAGTTACCTTCGGAA
AAAGAGTTGGTAGCTCTTGATCCGGCAAACAAACCACCGCTGGTAGCGGTGGTTTTTTTGTTTGCAAGCA
GCAGATTACGCGCAGAAAAAAAGGATCTCAAGAAGATCCTTTGATCTTTTCTACGGGGTCTGACGCTCAG
TGGAACGAAAACTCACGTTAAGGGATTTTGGTCATGAGATTATCAAAAAGGATCTTCACCTAGATCCTTT
TAAATTAAAAATGAAGTTTTAAATCAATCTAAAGTATATATGAGTAAACTTGGTCTGACAGTTACCAATG
CTTAATCAGTGAGGCACCTATCTCAGCGATCTGTCTATTTCGTTCATCCATAGTTGCCTGACTCCCCGTC
GTGTAGATAACTACGATACGGGAGGGCTTACCATCTGGCCCCAGTGCTGCAATGATACCGCGAGACCCAC
GCTCACCGGCTCCAGATTTATCAGCAATAAACCAGCCAGCCGGAAGGGCCGAGCGCAGAAGTGGTCCTGC
AACTTTATCCGCCTCCATCCAGTCTATTAATTGTTGCCGGGAAGCTAGAGTAAGTAGTTCGCCAGTTAAT
AGTTTGCGCAACGTTGTTGCCATTGCTACAGGCATCGTGGTGTCACGCTCGTCGTTTGGTATGGCTTCAT
TCAGCTCCGGTTCCCAACGATCAAGGCGAGTTACATGATCCCCCATGTTGTGCAAAAAAGCGGTTAGCTC
CTTCGGTCCTCCGATCGTTGTCAGAAGTAAGTTGGCCGCAGTGTTATCACTCATGGTTATGGCAGCACTG
CATAATTCTCTTACTGTCATGCCATCCGTAAGATGCTTTTCTGTGACTGGTGAGTACTCAACCAAGTCAT
TCTGAGAATAGTGTATGCGGCGACCGAGTTGCTCTTGCCCGGCGTCAATACGGGATAATACCGCGCCACA
TAGCAGAACTTTAAAAGTGCTCATCATTGGAAAACGTTCTTCGGGGCGAAAACTCTCAAGGATCTTACCG
CTGTTGAGATCCAGTTCGATGTAACCCACTCGTGCACCCAACTGATCTTCAGCATCTTTTACTTTCACCA
GCGTTTCTGGGTGAGCAAAAACAGGAAGGCAAAATGCCGCAAAAAAGGGAATAAGGGCGACACGGAAATG
TTGAATACTCATACTCTTCCTTTTTCAATATTATTGAAGCATTTATCAGGGTTATTGTCTCATGAGCGGA
TACATATTTGAATGTATTTAGAAAAATAAACAAATAGGGGTTCCGCGCACATTTCCCCGAAAAGTGCCAC
CTGACGTCTAAGAAACCATTATTATCATGACATTAACCTATAAAAATAGGCGTATCACGAGGCCCTTTCG
TCTCGCGCGTTTCGGTGATGACGGTGAAAACCTCTGACACATGCAGCTCCCGGAGACGGTCACAGCTTGT
CTGTAAGCGGATGCCGGGAGCAGACAAGCCCGTCAGGGCGCGTCAGCGGGTGTTGGCGGGTGTCGGGGCT
GGCTTAACTATGCGGCATCAGAGCAGATTGTACTGAGAGTGCACCATATGCGGTGTGAAATACCGCACAG
ATGCGTAAGGAGAAAATACCGCATCAGGCGCCATTCGCCATTCAGGCTGCGCAACTGTTGGGAAGGGCGA
TCGGTGCGGGCCTCTTCGCTATTACGCCAGCTGGCGAAAGGGGGATGTGCTGCAAGGCGATTAAGTTGGG
TAACGCCAGGGTTTTCCCAGTCACGACGTTGTAAAACGACGGCCAGTGAATTCGAGCTCGGTACCCGGGG
ATCCGTTAATTAA
